>Addgene plasmid #164885 | TC358 | addgene full sequence | sequence record 325963 | Addgene NGS Result
AACTATTCTCATTTAAATTTTCAGAGCTTAAAAATGGCTGAAATCACTCACAACGATGGATACGCTAACA
ACTTGGAAATGAAATAAGCTTGCATGCCCGTCTTCACTCGAGTTTACTCCCTATCAGTGATAGAGAACGT
ATGAAGAGTTTACTCCCTATCAGTGATAGAGAACGTATGCAGACTTTACTCCCTATCAGTGATAGAGAAC
GTATAAGGAGTTTACTCCCTATCAGTGATAGAGAACGTATGACCAGTTTACTCCCTATCAGTGATAGAGA
ACGTATCTACAGTTTACTCCCTATCAGTGATAGAGAACGTATATCCAGTTTACTCCCTATCAGTGATAGA
GAACGTATGTCGAGGTAGGCGTGATCGATTTTTTGCAAATTACGAGCGTTGTAGGGGGCGGAGCGATAGG
TCCTATAGGTTTTGGTATATCATCATTCATTCATTCATTGGTACATTCATTTACCCACCTTCCTCTTTCT
GAGCTTCTCTGGAGTTCTGTGCTTCCTTTTTCCCTTATCTTTATACTGTAATTTTTAACTTTCAGCCGGT
AGAAAAAATGAGTAAAGGAGAAGAACTTTTCACTGGAGTTGTCCCAATTCTTGTTGAATTAGATGGTGAT
GTTAATGGGCACAAATTTTCTGTCAGTGGAGAGGGTGAAGGTGATGCAACATACGGAAAACTTACCCTTA
AATTTATTTGCACTACTGGAAAACTACCTGTTCCATGGGTAAGTTTAAACATATATATACTAACTAACCC
TGATTATTTAAATTTTCAGCCAACACTTGTCACTACTTTCTGTTATGGTGTTCAATGCTTCTCGAGATAC
CCAGATCATATGAAACGGCATGACTTTTTCAAGAGTGCCATGCCCGAAGGTTATGTACAGGAAAGAACTA
TATTTTTCAAAGATGACGGGAACTACAAGACACGTAAGTTTAAACAGTTCGGTACTAACTAACCATACAT
ATTTAAATTTTCAGGTGCTGAAGTCAAGTTTGAAGGTGATACCCTTGTTAATAGAATCGAGTTAAAAGGT
ATTGATTTTAAAGAAGATGGAAACATTCTTGGACACAAATTGGAATACAACTATAACTCACACAATGTAT
ACATCATGGCAGACAAACAAAAGAATGGAATCAAAGTTGTAAGTTTAAACATGATTTTACTAACTAACTA
ATCTGATTTAAATTTTCAGAACTTCAAAATTAGACACAACATTGAAGATGGAAGCGTTCAACTAGCAGAC
CATTATCAACAAAATACTCCAATTGGCGATGGCCCTGTCCTTTTACCAGACAACCATTACCTGTCCACAC
AATCTGCCCTTTCGAAAGATCCCAACGAAAAGAGAGACCACATGGTCCTTCTTGAGTTTGTAACAGCTGC
TGGGATTACACATGGCATGGATGAACTATACAAATAGCATTCGTAGAATTCCAACTGAGCGCCGGTCGCT
ACCATTACCAACTTGTCTGGTGTCAAAAATAATAGGGGCCGCTGTCATCAGAGTAAGTTTAAACTGAGTT
CTACTAACTAACGAGTAATATTTAAATTTTCAGCATCTCGCGCCCGTGCCTCTGACTTCTAAGTCCAATT
ACTCTTCAACATCCCTACATGCTCTTTCTCCCTGTGCTCCCACCCCCTATTTTTGTTATTATCAAAAAAC
TTCTCTTAATTTCTTTGTTTTTTAGCTTCTTTTAAGTCACCTCTAACAATGAAATTGTGTAGATTCAAAA
ATAGAATTAATTCGTAATAAAAAGTCGAAAAAAATTGTGCTCCCTCCCCCCATTAATAATAATTCTATCC
CAAAATCTACACAATGTTCTGTGTACACTTCTTATGTTTTTTACTTCTGATAAATTTTTTTGAAACATCA
TAGAAAAAACCGCACACAAAATACCTTATCATATGTTACGTTTCAGTTTATGACCGCAATTTTTATTTCT
TCGCACGTCTGGGCCTCTCATGACGTCAAATCATGCTCATCGTGAAAAAGTTTTGGAGTATTTTTGGAAT
TTTTCAATCAAGTGAAAGTTTATGAAATTAATTTTCCTGCTTTTGCTTTTTGGGGTTTCCCCTATTGTTT
GTCAAGATTTCGAGGACGGCGTTTTTCTTGCTAAAATCACAAGTATTGATGAGCACGATGCAAGAAAGAT
CGGAAGAAGGTTTGGGTTTGAGGCTCAGTGGAAGGTGAGTAGAAGTTGATAATTTGAAAGTGGAGTAGTG
TCTATGGGGTTTTTGCCTTAAATGACAGAATACATTCCCAATATACCAAACATAACTGTTTCCTACTAGT
CGGCCGTACGGGCCCTTTCGTCTCGCGCGTTTCGGTGATGACGGTGAAAACCTCTGACACATGCAGCTCC
CGGAGACGGTCACAGCTTGTCTGTAAGCGGATGCCGGGAGCAGACAAGCCCGTCAGGGCGCGTCAGCGGG
TGTTGGCGGGTGTCGGGGCTGGCTTAACTATGCGGCATCAGAGCAGATTGTACTGAGAGTGCACCATATG
CGGTGTGAAATACCGCACAGATGCGTAAGGAGAAAATACCGCATCAGGCGGCCTTAAGGGCCTCGTGATA
CGCCTATTTTTATAGGTTAATGTCATGATAATAATGGTTTCTTAGACGTCAGGTGGCACTTTTCGGGGAA
ATGTGCGCGGAACCCCTATTTGTTTATTTTTCTAAATACATTCAAATATGTATCCGCTCATGAGACAATA
ACCCTGATAAATGCTTCAATAATATTGAAAAAGGAAGAGTATGAGTATTCAACATTTCCGTGTCGCCCTT
ATTCCCTTTTTTGCGGCATTTTGCCTTCCTGTTTTTGCTCACCCAGAAACGCTGGTGAAAGTAAAAGATG
CTGAAGATCAGTTGGGTGCACGAGTGGGTTACATCGAACTGGATCTCAACAGCGGTAAGATCCTTGAGAG
TTTTCGCCCCGAAGAACGTTTTCCAATGATGAGCACTTTTAAAGTTCTGCTATGTGGCGCGGTATTATCC
CGTATTGACGCCGGGCAAGAGCAACTCGGTCGCCGCATACACTATTCTCAGAATGACTTGGTTGAGTACT
CACCAGTCACAGAAAAGCATCTTACGGATGGCATGACAGTAAGAGAATTATGCAGTGCTGCCATAACCAT
GAGTGATAACACTGCGGCCAACTTACTTCTGACAACGATCGGAGGACCGAAGGAGCTAACCGCTTTTTTG
CACAACATGGGGGATCATGTAACTCGCCTTGATCGTTGGGAACCGGAGCTGAATGAAGCCATACCAAACG
ACGAGCGTGACACCACGATGCCTGTAGCAATGGCAACAACGTTGCGCAAACTATTAACTGGCGAACTACT
TACTCTAGCTTCCCGGCAACAATTAATAGACTGGATGGAGGCGGATAAAGTTGCAGGACCACTTCTGCGC
TCGGCCCTTCCGGCTGGCTGGTTTATTGCTGATAAATCTGGAGCCGGTGAGCGTGGGTCTCGCGGTATCA
TTGCAGCACTGGGGCCAGATGGTAAGCCCTCCCGTATCGTAGTTATCTACACGACGGGGAGTCAGGCAAC
TATGGATGAACGAAATAGACAGATCGCTGAGATAGGTGCCTCACTGATTAAGCATTGGTAACTGTCAGAC
CAAGTTTACTCATATATACTTTAGATTGATTTAAAACTTCATTTTTAATTTAAAAGGATCTAGGTGAAGA
TCCTTTTTGATAATCTCATGACCAAAATCCCTTAACGTGAGTTTTCGTTCCACTGAGCGTCAGACCCCGT
AGAAAAGATCAAAGGATCTTCTTGAGATCCTTTTTTTCTGCGCGTAATCTGCTGCTTGCAAACAAAAAAA
CCACCGCTACCAGCGGTGGTTTGTTTGCCGGATCAAGAGCTACCAACTCTTTTTCCGAAGGTAACTGGCT
TCAGCAGAGCGCAGATACCAAATACTGTTCTTCTAGTGTAGCCGTAGTTAGGCCACCACTTCAAGAACTC
TGTAGCACCGCCTACATACCTCGCTCTGCTAATCCTGTTACCAGTGGCTGCTGCCAGTGGCGATAAGTCG
TGTCTTACCGGGTTGGACTCAAGACGATAGTTACCGGATAAGGCGCAGCGGTCGGGCTGAACGGGGGGTT
CGTGCACACAGCCCAGCTTGGAGCGAACGACCTACACCGAACTGAGATACCTACAGCGTGAGCTATGAGA
AAGCGCCACGCTTCCCGAAGGGAGAAAGGCGGACAGGTATCCGGTAAGCGGCAGGGTCGGAACAGGAGAG
CGCACGAGGGAGCTTCCAGGGGGAAACGCCTGGTATCTTTATAGTCCTGTCGGGTTTCGCCACCTCTGAC
TTGAGCGTCGATTTTTGTGATGCTCGTCAGGGGGGCGGAGCCTATGGAAAAACGCCAGCAACGCGGCCTT
TTTACGGTTCCTGGCCTTTTGCTGGCCTTTTGCTCACATGTTCTTTCCTGCGTTATCCCCTGATTCTGTG
GATAACCGTATTACCGCCTTTGAGTGAGCTGATACCGCTCGCCGCAGCCGAACGACCGAGCGCAGCGAGT
CAGTGAGCGAGGAAGCGGAAGAGCGCCCAATACGCAAACCGCCTCTCCCCGCGCGTTGGCCGATTCATTA
ATGCAGCTGGCACGACAGGTTTCCCGACTGGAAAGCGGGCAGTGAGCGCAACGCAATTAATGTGAGTTAG
CTCACTCATTAGGCACCCCAGGCTTTACACTTTATGCTTCCGGCTCGTATGTTGTGTGGAATTGTGAGCG
GATAACAATTTCACACAGGAAACAGCTATGACCATGATTACGCCAAGCTGTAAGTTTAAACATGATCTTA
CTAACT
Features (pLannotate 1.2.2; 12 found; start..end, strand, type, name):
    110..373     +  promoter       TRE3GV promoter (fragment): 3rd-generation Tet-responsive promoter that can be activated by binding of Tet-On® 3G, optimized for retroviral and lentiviral vectors
    571..1431    +  CDS            sg25: sg25 is a basic (constitutively fluorescent) green fluorescent protein published in 1997, derived from Aequorea victoria.
   2052..2204    +  CDS            aex-5 (fragment): AEX5_CAEEL - Also known as kpc-3 From Caenorhabditis elegans.
   2332..2367    +  CDS            rop (fragment): Rop protein, which maintains plasmids at low copy number; rop
   2469..2568    +  misc_feature   bom (fragment): basis of mobility region from pBR322
   2666..2770    +  promoter       AmpR promoter: bla
   2771..3631    +  CDS            AmpR: β-lactamase; bla; confers resistance to ampicillin, carbenicillin, and related antibiotics
   3802..4390    +  rep_origin     ori: high-copy-number ColE1/pMB1/pBR322/pUC origin of replication
   4573..4665    +  CDS            lacI (fragment): lac repressor; lacI; The lac repressor binds to the lac operator to inhibit transcription in E. coli. This inhibition can be relieved by adding lactose or isopropyl-β-D-thiogalactopyranoside (IPTG).
   4678..4699    +  protein_bind   CAP binding site: CAP binding activates transcription in the presence of cAMP. E. coli catabolite activator protein
   4714..4744    +  promoter       lac promoter: promoter for the E. coli lac operon
   4752..4768    +  protein_bind   lac operator: The lac repressor binds to the lac operator to inhibit transcription in E. coli. This inhibition can be relieved by adding lactose or isopropyl-β-D-thiogalactopyranoside (IPTG). lac repressor encoded by lacI
