[The description below was written by a language model from this plasmid's Addgene catalogue record and pLannotate feature annotations shown in this document.]
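Description:
TC358 is a C. elegans expression plasmid built on a pUC57 backbone that serves as a tetracycline-responsive GFP reporter (TRE::GFP). It is propagated in E. coli as a high-copy plasmid through a ColE1/pUC-type origin and selected with ampicillin via a β-lactamase gene driven by its own promoter. The annotated 4.8 kb sequence also carries typical cloning-vector remnants: the lac promoter, operator and CAP binding site, plus short fragments of lacI, rop and the bom region. None of these has a stated role in the worm expression cassette.

The payload begins with a fragment matching the third-generation Tet-responsive promoter (TRE3G type), an array of tet operator sites joined to a minimal promoter that is largely silent on its own. Downstream lies a green fluorescent protein coding sequence, annotated as an Aequorea victoria-derived GFP variant. The record lists the insert species as C. elegans, which may reflect a worm-adapted version of the gene, though this is not stated explicitly. A short match to the C. elegans aex-5 gene follows the GFP region. Its function is not recorded, and no 3' UTR or terminator is explicitly annotated, so the sequence supplying transcript 3' end processing cannot be identified from the table.

GFP is expressed only when the plasmid is co-expressed with the reverse tetracycline transactivator rtTA, which binds the TRE in the presence of a tetracycline-class inducer such as doxycycline. The plasmid does not encode rtTA, so a separate driver construct must supply it. TC358 therefore acts as the responder in a two-component system for inducible transgene control in worms, with fluorescence reporting induction strength, leakiness and tissue pattern.
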