Addgene plasmid #164885: TC358
Purpose: TRE::GFP, inducible GFP expression when co-express with rtTA
Depositing lab: Tian Chi. Depositing organization: ShanghaiTech University. Publication: A Tet/Q Hybrid System for Robust and Versatile Control of Transgene Expression in C. elegans. Mao S, Qi Y, Zhu H, Huang X, Zou Y, Chi T. iScience. 2019 Jan 25;11:224-237. doi: 10.1016/j.isci.2018.12.023. Epub 2018 Dec 27. PubMed 30634168.
Backbone
  Vector backbone: puc57
  Vector type: Worm Expression
Growth in bacteria
  Bacterial resistance: Ampicillin, 100 μg/mL
  Growth temperature: 37°C
  Growth strain: NEB Stable
  Copy number: High Copy
Gene/Insert
  Gene/Insert name: GFP
  Species: C. elegans (nematode)
  Cloning method: Gibson Cloning
Terms and licenses: Academic/Nonprofit Terms; Industry Terms: Not Available to Industry
How to cite: TC358 was a gift from Tian Chi (Addgene plasmid # 164885 ; http://n2t.net/addgene:164885 ; RRID:Addgene_164885)
